>Addgene plasmid #190210 | pPOTv7-blast-mNG2(11) | addgene full sequence | sequence record 374790 | Addgene NGS Result
GGGCGAATTGGGCCCGTATAATGCAGACCTGCTGCAAGCTAGGGGCACAGCAAGGTCTTCTGAAATTCAT
GTTTTTTTTTTTTTTACTCTGCATTGCAGTCTCCGCTCTTATTTAGTTTTGCTTTACGTAAGGTCTCGTT
GCTGCCATAAAATAAGCTCTAGTGGAATTCATGCCTTTGTCTCAAGAAGAATCCACCCTCATTGAAAGAG
CAACGGCTACAATCAACAGCATCCCCATCTCTGAAGACTACAGCGTCGCCAGCGCAGCTCTCTCTAGCGA
CGGCCGCATCTTCACTGGTGTCAATGTATATCATTTTACTGGGGGACCTTGTGCAGAACTCGTGGTGCTG
GGCACTGCTGCTGCTGCGGCAGCTGGCAACCTGACTTGTATCGTCGCGATCGGAAATGAGAACAGGGGCA
TCTTGAGCCCCTGCGGACGGTGCCGACAGGTGCTTCTCGACCTGCATCCTGGGATCAAAGCCATAGTGAA
GGACAGTGATGGACAGCCGACGGCAGTTGGGATTCGTGAATTGCTGCCCTCTGGTTATGTGTGGGAGGGC
TAACCATGGTGCCCATTTAGTTGGCCTTTCCCTTGTCTCGTGTCTTTTCCGTGGAAAGGTTCCCGGAGTA
ATCTGATGGCACAGCAGGGAGGTGCGCCTGCAGGTTGGTTAGGAAGGGGGGATGATGTAAAAGAAGAAAA
TGGGGGGATTCGAGCCCCACGCGTTGCTCAAGCTGTGTAGCGCAGGCGTTTCCTTACATATTTCTCTAAC
AGGCACGGAAGCCTAACAAATACACTTGGCTTATTTTTTTGCCCCCTCATGTCTTGTACAAATATTTGCG
ATAGCTTAGCTATCAGCCACATTAATCAAACAAGTATACCAACAAGCCCGAAAACAGAAACTCAACTGCA
ACGGGTACCTATGGGTTCTGGTAGTGGTTCCGGTTCCGGTTCTAAGCTTACAGAATTAAACTTCAAGGAA
TGGCAAAAAGCGTTTACTGATATGATGGGATCCGGATCAGGATCTGGATCAGGATCGGGTAGTTAAGAGC
TCCGCTGCGCTTAAATGTCTTTCATTATAATCAATGTATAACCTTTATGTAGTATTTCAATCTATGCCGC
TGTGTACGTGCACTGCGGTGCCTATCCTTCGGCATTAGAGAGTCACTGTTTGTGTAGATCGTAGCTGCAT
GTCTGACATCTGGTTCATTAGTGCCGTTTTGAGTCTGCACTGTTGTGCAACTTGATATTCATCACTGCAC
ACCAACCGTGTGTTTCCTCCTTTGGGTGCACCCTTTAATCCTTGTCTTCTCCTTTTTTGTCTCTTTCCCC
CTCGAAAAGGTGTCAAACTACTGCCGCATAAACTACGGTTATCCCAAATTTAAGAGAAAGCAATAAAGCA
TCAGCTAGCATGCCTTTGTCTCAAGAAGAATCCACCCTCATTGAAAGAGCAACGGCTACAATCAACAGCA
TCCCCATCTCTGAAGACTACAGCGTCGCCAGCGCAGCTCTCTCTAGCGACGGCCGCATCTTCACTGGTGT
CAATGTATATCATTTTACTGGGGGACCTTGTGCAGAACTCGTGGTGCTGGGCACTGCTGCTGCTGCGGCA
GCTGGCAACCTGACTTGTATCGTCGCGATCGGAAATGAGAACAGGGGCATCTTGAGCCCCTGCGGACGGT
GCCGACAGGTGCTTCTCGATCTGCATCCTGGGATCAAAGCCATAGTGAAGGACAGTGATGGACAGCCGAC
GGCAGTTGGGATTCGTGAATTGCTGCCCTCTGGTTATGTGTGGGAGGGCTAACTCGAGTGCCCATTTAGT
TGGCTTTTCCCTTGTCTCGTGTCTTTTCCGTGGAAAGGTTCCCGGAGTAATCTGATGGCACAGCAGGGAG
GTGCGCCTGCAGGTTGGTTAGGAAGGGGGGATGATGTAAAAGAAGAAAATGGGGGGATTCGAGCCCCGCA
CAGGTCTCTCAAATTGGATGCATAGCTTGAGTATTCTATAGTGTCACCTAAATAGCTTGGCGTAATCATG
GTCATAGCTGTTTCCTGTGTGAAATTGTTATCCGCTCACAATTCCACACAACATACGAGCCGGAAGCATA
AAGTGTAAAGCCTGGGGTGCCTAATGAGTGAGCTAACTCACATTAATTGCGTTGCGCTCACTGCCCGCTT
TCCAGTCGGGAAACCTGTCGTGCCAGCTGCATTAATGAATCGGCCAACGCGCGGGGAGAGGCGGTTTGCG
TATTGGGCGCTCTTCCGCTTCCTCGCTCACTGACTCGCTGCGCTCGGTCGTTCGGCTGCGGCGAGCGGTA
TCAGCTCACTCAAAGGCGGTAATACGGTTATCCACAGAATCAGGGGATAACGCAGGAAAGAACATGTGAG
CAAAAGGCCAGCAAAAGGCCAGGAACCGTAAAAAGGCCGCGTTGCTGGCGTTTTTCCATAGGCTCCGCCC
CCCTGACGAGCATCACAAAAATCGACGCTCAAGTCAGAGGTGGCGAAACCCGACAGGACTATAAAGATAC
CAGGCGTTTCCCCCTGGAAGCTCCCTCGTGCGCTCTCCTGTTCCGACCCTGCCGCTTACCGGATACCTGT
CCGCCTTTCTCCCTTCGGGAAGCGTGGCGCTTTCTCATAGCTCACGCTGTAGGTATCTCAGTTCGGTGTA
GGTCGTTCGCTCCAAGCTGGGCTGTGTGCACGAACCCCCCGTTCAGCCCGACCGCTGCGCCTTATCCGGT
AACTATCGTCTTGAGTCCAACCCGGTAAGACACGACTTATCGCCACTGGCAGCAGCCACTGGTAACAGGA
TTAGCAGAGCGAGGTATGTAGGCGGTGCTACAGAGTTCTTGAAGTGGTGGCCTAACTACGGCTACACTAG
AAGAACAGTATTTGGTATCTGCGCTCTGCTGAAGCCAGTTACCTTCGGAAAAAGAGTTGGTAGCTCTTGA
TCCGGCAAACAAACCACCGCTGGTAGCGGTGGTTTTTTTGTTTGCAAGCAGCAGATTACGCGCAGAAAAA
AAGGATCTCAAGAAGATCCTTTGATCTTTTCTACGGGGTCTGACGCTCAGTGGAACGAAAACTCACGTTA
AGGGATTTTGGTCATGAGATTATCAAAAAGGATCTTCACCTAGATCCTTTTAAATTAAAAATGAAGTTTT
AAATCAATCTAAAGTATATATGAGTAAACTTGGTCTGACAGTTACCAATGCTTAATCAGTGAGGCACCTA
TCTCAGCGATCTGTCTATTTCGTTCATCCATAGTTGCCTGACTCCCCGTCGTGTAGATAATTACGATACG
GGAGGGCTTACCATCTGGCCCCAGTGCTGCAATGATACCGCGAGACCCACGCTCACCGGCTCCAGATTTA
TCAGCAATAAACCAGCCAGCCGGAAGGGCCGAGCGCAGAAGTGGTCCTGCAACTTTATCCGCCTCCATCC
AGTCTATTAATTGTTGCCGGGAAGCTAGAGTAAGTAGTTCGCCAGTTAATAGTTTGCGCAACGTTGTTGC
CATTGCTACAGGCATCGTGGTGTCACGCTCGTCGTTTGGTATGGCTTCATTCAGCTCCGGTTCCCAACGA
TCAAGGCGAGTTACATGATCCCCCATGTTGTGCAAAAAAGCGGTTAGCTCCTTCGGTCCTCCGATCGTTG
TCAGAAGTAAGTTGGCCGCAGTGTTATCACTCATGGTTATGGCAGCACTGCATAATTCTCTTACTGTCAT
GCCATCCGTAAGATGCTTTTCTGTGACTGGTGAGTACTCAACCAAGTCATTCTGAGAATAGTGTATGCGG
CGACCGAGTTGCTCTTGCCCGGCGTCAATACGGGATAATACCGCGCCACATAGCAGAACTTTAAAAGTGC
TCATCATTGGAAAACGTTCTTCGGGGCGAAAACTCTCAAGGATCTTACCGCTGTTGAGATCCAGTTCGAT
GTAACCCACTCGTGCACCCAACTGATCTTCAGCATCTTTTACTTTCACCAGCGTTTCTGGGTGAGCAAAA
ACAGGAAGGCAAAATGCCGCAAAAAAGGGAATAAGGGCGACACGGAAATGTTGAATACTCATACTCTTCC
TTTTTCAATATTATTGAAGCATTTATCAGGGTTATTGTCTCATGAGCGGATACATATTTGAATGTATTTA
GAAAAATAAACAAATAGGGGTTCCGCGCACATTTCCCCGAAAAGTGCCACCTGATGCGGTGTGAAATACC
GCACAGATGCGTAAGGAGAAAATACCGCATCAGGAAATTGTAAGCGTTAATATTTTGTTAAAATTCGCGT
TAAATTTTTGTTAAATCAGCTCATTTTTTAACCAATAGGCCGAAATCGGCAAAATCCCTTATAAATCAAA
AGAATAGACCGAGATAGGGT
[37 nt withheld, positions 4361-4397]
AAAGAACGTGGACTCCAACGTCAAAGG
[49 nt withheld, positions 4425-4473]
T
[91 nt withheld, positions 4475-4565]
G
[98 nt withheld, positions 4567-4664]
ACTTAATGCGCCGCTACAGGGCGCGTCCATTCGCCATTCAGGCTGCGCAACTGTTGGGAAGGGCGATCGG
TGCGGGCCTCTTCGCTATTACGCCAGCTGGCGAAAGGGGGATGTGCTGCAAGGCGATTAAGTTGGGTAAC
GCCAGGGTTTTCCCAGTCACGACGTTGTAAAACGACGGCCAGTGAATTGTAATACGACTCACTATA
Features (pLannotate 1.2.2; 15 found; start..end, strand, type, name):
    171..560     +  CDS            bsd: BSD_ASPTE - Experimental evidence at protein level: Swiss-Prot protein existence level 1. Catalyzes the deamination of the cytosine moiety of the antibiotics blasticidin S, cytomycin and acetylblasticidin S. From Aspergillus terreus.
    960..1010    +  CDS            dLanYFP (fragment): dLanYFP is a basic (constitutively fluorescent) green/yellow fluorescent protein published in 2013, derived from Branchiostoma lanceolatum.
   1410..1799    +  CDS            bsd: BSD_ASPTE - Experimental evidence at protein level: Swiss-Prot protein existence level 1. Catalyzes the deamination of the cytosine moiety of the antibiotics blasticidin S, cytomycin and acetylblasticidin S. From Aspergillus terreus.
   1995..2013    -  promoter       SP6 promoter: promoter for bacteriophage SP6 RNA polymerase
   2055..2071    -  protein_bind   lac operator: The lac repressor binds to the lac operator to inhibit transcription in E. coli. This inhibition can be relieved by adding lactose or isopropyl-β-D-thiogalactopyranoside (IPTG). lac repressor encoded by lacI
   2079..2109    -  promoter       lac promoter: promoter for the E. coli lac operon
   2124..2145    -  protein_bind   CAP binding site: CAP binding activates transcription in the presence of cAMP. E. coli catabolite activator protein
   2158..2250    -  CDS            lacI (fragment): lac repressor; lacI; The lac repressor binds to the lac operator to inhibit transcription in E. coli. This inhibition can be relieved by adding lactose or isopropyl-β-D-thiogalactopyranoside (IPTG).
   2433..3021    -  rep_origin     ori: high-copy-number ColE1/pMB1/pBR322/pUC origin of replication
   3192..4052    -  CDS            AmpR: β-lactamase; bla; confers resistance to ampicillin, carbenicillin, and related antibiotics
   4053..4157    -  promoter       AmpR promoter: bla
   4184..4234    +  misc_feature   bom (fragment): basis of mobility region from pBR322
   4235..4690    -  rep_origin     f1 ori (sequence partly withheld): f1 bacteriophage origin of replication; arrow indicates direction of (+) strand synthesis
   4694..4851    -  CDS            lacZα (fragment): LacZα fragment of β-galactosidase; lacZ fragment
   4854..2       +  promoter       T7 promoter (across the origin): promoter for bacteriophage T7 RNA polymerase
