[The description below was written by a language model from this plasmid's Addgene catalogue record and pLannotate feature annotations shown in this document.]
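Description:
pPOTv7-blast-mNG2(11) is a PCR-only tagging (pPOT) template plasmid for endogenous gene tagging in Trypanosoma brucei. It is not intended to replicate or be expressed as an episome in the parasite. As the "PCR only tagging" name implies, it serves as a template from which a tag-plus-marker cassette is amplified for integration at a chosen locus. In E. coli it is maintained as a high-copy plasmid through a ColE1/pUC-type origin and selected with ampicillin via the β-lactamase gene. The rest of the backbone carries typical cloning-vector remnants: an f1 origin, lacZα and lacI fragments, the lac promoter/operator, and flanking T7 and SP6 promoters.

The payload is mNeonGreen2(11), a synthetic insert cloned between retained HindIII and BamHI sites. The annotation detects it as a roughly 50-nt fragment matching a Branchiostoma lanceolatum-derived yellow-green fluorescent protein. That size fits the short eleventh β-strand of a split mNeonGreen2 system, which normally fluoresces only when complemented by the separately expressed mNG2(1-10) fragment, although the record does not describe that partner. Two copies of the Aspergillus terreus blasticidin S deaminase gene flank the tag, one upstream and one downstream. This layout would allow a single template to yield either an N-terminal or a C-terminal tagging amplicon, each carrying the tag together with a blasticidin marker. The unannotated stretches between these elements presumably hold trypanosome RNA-processing sequences, but the record does not identify them. The promoter is listed as "read through", meaning expression depends on transcription from the targeted genomic locus rather than a dedicated promoter. The construct belongs to a toolkit for protein localization and functional analysis in trypanosomatids.
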