Addgene plasmid #190210: pPOTv7-blast-mNG2(11)
Purpose: Trypanosoma brucei PCR only tagging (pPOT) vector for endogenous gene tagging
Depositing lab: Samuel Dean. Depositing organization: University of Warwick. Publication: A comprehensive toolkit for protein localization and functional analysis in trypanosomatids. Paterou A, Saez Conde J, Tyc J, Sunter JD, Vaughan S, Gull K, Dean S. Open Biol. 2025 Apr;15(4):240361. doi: 10.1098/rsob.240361. Epub 2025 Apr 2. PubMed 40169015.
Backbone
  Vector backbone: pPOT
  Vector type: Unspecified
Growth in bacteria
  Bacterial resistance: Ampicillin, 100 μg/mL
  Growth temperature: 37°C
  Growth strain: NEB Stable
  Copy number: High Copy
Gene/Insert
  Gene/Insert name: mNeonGreen2(11)
  Species: Synthetic
  Promoter: read through
  Cloning method: Restriction Enzyme; 5′ cloning site HindIII (not destroyed); 3′ cloning site BamHI (not destroyed)
  Sequencing primers: 5′ cTATGGGTTCTGGTAGTG; 3′ cTTAACTACCCGATCCTG
Terms and licenses: Academic/Nonprofit Terms; Industry Terms: Not Available to Industry
Depositor comments: Please visit https://doi.org/10.1101/2023.04.21.537815 for bioRxiv preprint.
How to cite: pPOTv7-blast-mNG2(11) was a gift from Samuel Dean (Addgene plasmid # 190210 ; http://n2t.net/addgene:190210 ; RRID:Addgene_190210)
